>Addgene plasmid #63306 | pFusX2-24 | depositor partial sequence | sequence record 105130 | pFusX2_CCT
AGTCTTAAGCGTCTCCCTGACCCCGGACCAAGTGGTGGCTATCGCCAGCCACGATGGCGGCAAGCAAGCG
CTCGAAACGGTGCAGCGGCTGTTGCCGGTGCTGTGCCAGGACCATGGCCTGACTCCGGACCAAGTGGTGG
CTATCGCCAGCCACGATGGCGGCAAGCAAGCGCTCGAAACGGTGCAGCGGCTGTTGCCGGTGCTGTGCCA
GGACCATGGCCTGACCCCGGACCAAGTGGTGGCTATCGCCAGCAACGGTGGCGGCAAGCAAGCGCTCGAA
ACGGTGCAGCGGCTGTTGCCGGTGCTGTGCCAGGACCATGGCGAGACGTC
