>Addgene plasmid #63306 | pFusX2-24 | depositor partial sequence | sequence record 105131 | FusX2
CGTCTCCCTGACCCCGGACCAAGTGGTGGCTATCGAGACCGGCGCCGCTACGGGCGCGTCCCATTCGCCA
TTCAGGCTGCGCAACTGTTGGGAAGGGCGATCGGTGCGGGCTCTTCGCTATTACGCCAGCTGGCGAAAGG
GGGATGTGCTGCAAGGCGATTAAGTTGGGAACGCCAGGGTTTTCCCAGTCACGACGTTGTAAAACGACGG
CCAGTGAGCGCGCGTAATCGACTCACTATAGGGCGAATTGGGTACCGGGCCCCCCCTCGAGGTCCTCCAG
CTTTTGTTCCCTTTAGTGAGGGTTAATTGCGCGCTTGGCGTAATCATGGTCATAGCTGTTTCCTGTGTGA
AATTGTTATCCGCTCACAATTCCACACAACATACGAGCCGGAAGCATAAAGTGTAAAGCCTGGGGTGCCT
AATGAGTGAGCTAACTCACATTAATTGCGTTGCGCTCACTGCCCGCTTTCCACCGGTGGTCTCTGGCGGC
AAGCAAGCGCTCGAAACGGTGCAGCGGCTGTTGCCGGTGCTGTGCCAGGACCATGGCGAGACGTCTAGAC
CAGCCAGGACAGAAATGCCTCGACTTCGCTGCTACCCAAGGTTGCCGGGTGACGCACACCGTGGAAACGG
ATGAAGGCACGAACCCAGTGGACATAAGCCTGTTCGGTTCGTAAGCTGTAATGCAAGTAGCGTATGCGCT
CACGCAACTGGTCCAGAACCTTGACCGAACGCAGCGGTGGTAACGGCGCAGTGGCGGTTTTCATGGCTTG
TTATGACTGTTTTTTTGGGGTACAGTCTATGCCTCGGGCATCCAAGCAGCAAGCGCGTTACGCCGTGGGT
CGATGTTTGATGTTATGGAGCAGCAACGATGTTACGCAGCAGGGCAGTCGCCCTAAAACAAAGTTAAACA
TTATGAGGGAAGCGGTGATCGCCGAAGTATCGACTCAACTATCAGAGGTAGTTGGCGTCATCGAGCGCCA
TCTCGAACCGACGTTGCTGGCCGTACATTTGTACGGCTCCGCAGTGGATGGCGGCCTGAAGCCACACAGT
GATATTGATTTGCTGGTTACGGTGACCGTAAGGCTTGATGAAACAACGCGGCGAGCTTTGATCAACGACC
TTTTGGAAACTTCGGCTTCCCCTGGAGAGAGCGAGATTCTCCGCGCTGTAGAAGTCACCATTGTTGTGCA
CGACGACATCATTCCGTGGCGTTATCCAGCTAAGCGCGAACTGCAATTTGGAGAATGGCAGCGCAATGAC
ATTCTTGCAGGTATCTTCGAGCCAGCCACGATCGACATTGATCTGGCTATCTTGCTGACAAAAGCAAGAG
AACATAGCGTTGCCTTGGTAGGTCCAGCGGCGGAGGAACTCTTTGATCCGGTTCCTGAACAGGATCTATT
TGAGGCGCTAAATGAAACCTTAACGCTATGGAACTCGCCGCCCGACTGGGCTGGCGATGAGCGAAATGTA
GTGCTTACGTTGTCCCGCATTTGGTACAGCGCAGTAACCGGCAAAATCGCGCCGAAGGATGTCGCTGCCG
ACTGGGCAATGGAGCGCCTGCCGGCCCAGTATCAGCCCGTCATACTTGAAGCTAGACAGGCTTATCTTGG
ACAAGAAGAAGATCGCTTGGCCTCGCGCGCAGATCAGTTGGAAGAATTTGTCCACTACGTGAAAGGCGAG
ATCACCAAGGTAGTCGGCAAATAACCCTCGAGCCACCCATGACCAAAATCCCTTAACGTGAGTTACGCGT
CGTTCCACTGAGCGTCAGACCCCGTAGAAAAGATCAAAGGATCTTCTTGAGATCCTTTTTTTCTGCGCGT
AATCTGCTGCTTGCAAACAAAAAAACCACCGCTACCAGCGGTGGTTTGTTTGCCGGATCAAGAGCTACCA
ACTCTTTTTCCGAAGGTAACTGGCTTCAGCAGAGCGCAGATACCAAATACTGTCCTTCTAGTGTAGCCGT
AGTTAGGCCACCACTTCAAGAACTCTGTAGCACCGCCTACATACCTCGCTCTGCTAATCCTGTTACCAGT
GGCTGCTGCCAGTGGCGATAAGTCGTGTCTTACCGGGTTGGACTCAAGACGATAGTTACCGGATAAGGCG
CAGCGGTCGGGCTGAACGGGGGGTTCGTGCACACAGCCCAGCTTGGAGCGAACGACCTACACCGAACTGA
GATACCTACAGCGTGAGCATTGAGAAAGCGCCACGCTTCCCGAAGGGAGAAAGGCGGACAGGTATCCGGT
AAGCGGCAGGGTCGGAACAGGAGAGCGCACGAGGGAGCTTCCAGGGGGAAACGCCTGGTATCTTTATAGT
CCTGTCGGGTTTCGCCACCTCTGACTTGAGCGTCGATTTTTGTGATGCTCGTCAGGGGGGCGGAGCCTAT
GGAAAAACGCCAGCAACGCGGCCTTTTTACGGTTCCTGGCCTTTTGCTGGCCTTTTGCTCACATGTTCTT
TCCTGCGTTATCCCCTGATTCTGTGGATAACCGTATTACCGCCTTTGAGTGAGCTGATACCGCTCGCCGC
AGCCGAACGACCGAGCGCAGCGAGTCAGTGAGCGAGGAAGCGGAAGAGCGCCCAATACGCAAACCGCCTC
TCCCCGCGCGTTGGCCGATTCATTAATGCAGCTGGCACGACAGGTTTCCCGACTGGAAAGCGGGCAGTGA
GCGCAACGCAATTAATACGCGTACCGCTAGCCAGGAAGAGTTTGTAGAAACGCAAAAAGGCCATCCGTCA
GGATGGCCTTCTGCTTAGTTTGATGCCTGGCAGTTTATGGCGGGCGTCCTGCCCGCCACCCTCCGGGCCG
TTGCTTCACAACGTTCAAATCCGCTCCCGGCGGATTTGTCCTACTCAGGAGAGCGTTCACCGACAAACAA
CAGATAAAACGAAAGGCCCAGTCTTCCGACTGAGCCTTTCGTTTTATTTGATGCCTGGCAGTTCCCTACT
CTCGCGTTAACGCTAGCATGGATGTTTTCCCAGTCACGACGTTGTAAAACGACGGCCAGTCTTAAG
