>Addgene plasmid #63306 | pFusX2-24 | addgene partial sequence | sequence record 115573 | pCR8_R1 5'-cgaaccgaacaggcttatgt-3'
GCGTCACCCGGCAACCTTGGGTAGCAGCGAAGTCGAGGCATTTCTGTCCTGGCTGGTCTAGACGTCTCGC
CATGGTCCTGGCACAGCACCGGCAACAGCCGCTGCACCGTTTCGAGCGCTTGCTTGCCGCCACCGTTGCT
GGCGATAGCCACCACTTGGTCCGGGGTCAGGCCATGGTCCTGGCACAGCACCGGCAACAGCCGCTGCACC
GTTTCGAGCGCTTGCTTGCCGCCATCGTGGCTGGCGATAGCCACCACTTGGTCCGGAGTCAGGCCATGGT
CCTGGCACAGCACCGGCAACAGCCGCTGCACCGTTTCGAGCGCTTGCTTGCCGCCATCGTGGCTGGCGAT
AGCCACCACTTGGTCCGGGGTCAGGGAGACGCTTAAGACTGGCCGTCGTTTTACAACGTCGTGACTGGGA
AAACATCCATGCTAGCGTTAACGCGAGAGTAGGGAACTGCCAGGCATCAAATAAAACGAAAGGCTCAGTC
GGAAGACTGGGCCTTTCGTTTTATCTGTTGTTTGTCGGTGAACGCTCTCCTGAGTAGGACAAATCCGCCG
GGAGCGGATTTGAACGTTGTGAAGCAACGGCCCGGAGGGTGGCGGGCAGGACGCCCGCCATAAACTGCCA
GGCATCAAACTAAGCAGAAGGCCATCCTGACGGATGGCCTTTTTGCGTTTCTACAAACTCTTCCTGGCTA
GCGGTACGCGTATTAATTGCGTTGCGCTCACTGCCCGCTTTCCAGTCGGGAAACCTGTCGTGCCAGCTGC
ATTAATGAATCGGCCAACGC
