[The description below was written by a language model from this plasmid's Addgene catalogue record.]
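Description:
pFusX2-24 is a library component plasmid from the FusX system, a one-step assembly platform for building TALE (transcription activator-like effector) DNA-binding arrays for TALENs and related genome-engineering tools. It is built on the FusX2 backbone (about 3 kb without insert) and is a bacterial cloning plasmid rather than an expression vector. It is maintained at high copy in E. coli under spectinomycin selection. The record does not include a feature table, so the origin of replication and other backbone elements are not specified, although the listed sequencing primers are pCR8-type.

The insert is a synthetic, pre-assembled trimer of TALE repeats carrying the repeat-variable diresidues HD, HD and NG. Under the standard TALE code, HD recognises cytosine and NG recognises thymine, which matches the insert's alternative name, X2_CCT. This trimer is assigned to RVD positions 4 to 6 of the final array, so the plasmid is one member of a set that collectively covers the possible three-base combinations at that position. The trimer was cloned in through BsaI sites that were destroyed in the process, which is typical of Golden Gate-style cloning with type IIS enzymes.

In use, a plasmid like this is chosen according to the target DNA sequence and combined with the corresponding plasmids for the other positions in the array, so that a complete TALE repeat domain is assembled in a single reaction. The record does not describe the receiving vector or the enzymes used in that final assembly step.
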