Addgene plasmid #63306: pFusX2-24
Purpose: Encodes RVD positions 4-6 in TALEN assembly
Depositing lab: Stephen Ekker. Depositing organization: Mayo Foundation for Medical Education and Research. Publication: FusX: A rapid one-step TALE assembly system for genome science. Ma AC, McNulty MS, Tanya PL, Jarryd CM, Martinez-Galvez G, Argue DP, Lee HB, Urban MD, Bullard CE, Blackburn PR, Man TK, Clark KJ, Ekker SC. Hum Gene Ther. 2016 Jun;27(6):451-63. doi: 10.1089/hum.2015.172 PubMed 26854857.
Backbone
  Vector backbone: FusX2
  Backbone size w/o insert (bp): 3006
  Vector type: TALEN
Growth in bacteria
  Bacterial resistance: Spectinomycin, 50 μg/mL
  Growth temperature: 37°C
  Growth strain: DH5alpha
  Copy number: High Copy
Gene/Insert
  Gene/Insert name: HD HD NG (alt name: X2_CCT)
  Species: Synthetic
  Mutation: none
  Cloning method: Restriction Enzyme; 5′ cloning site BsaI (destroyed during cloning); 3′ cloning site BsaI (destroyed during cloning)
  Sequencing primers: 5′ pCR8_F1; 3′ pCR8_R1
Terms and licenses: Academic/Nonprofit Terms; Industry Terms: Not Available to Industry
How to cite: pFusX2-24 was a gift from Stephen Ekker (Addgene plasmid # 63306 ; http://n2t.net/addgene:63306 ; RRID:Addgene_63306)
